>Addgene plasmid #227443 | SNAP-BAF | addgene full sequence | sequence record 450595 | Addgene NGS Result
TTGAGATCCTTTTTTTCTGCGCGTAATCTGCTGCTTGCAAACAAAAAAACCACCGCTACCAGCGGTGGTT
TGTTTGCCGGATCAAGAGCTACCAACTCTTTTTCCGAAGGTAACTGGCTTCAGCAGAGCGCAGATACCAA
ATACTGTTCTTCTAGTGTAGCCGTAGTTAGGCCACCACTTCAAGAACTCTGTAGCACCGCCTACATACCT
CGCTCTGCTAATCCTGTTACCAGTGGCTGCTGCCAGTGGCGATAAGTCGTGTCTTACCGGGTTGGACTCA
AGACGATAGTTACCGGATAAGGCGCAGCGGTCGGGCTGAACGGGGGGTTCGTGCACACAGCCCAGCTTGG
AGCGAACGACCTACACCGAACTGAGATACCTACAGCGTGAGCTATGAGAAAGCGCCACGCTTCCCGAAGG
GAGAAAGGCGGACAGGTATCCGGTAAGCGGCAGGGTCGGAACAGGAGAGCGCACGAGGGAGCTTCCAGGG
GGAAACGCCTGGTATCTTTATAGTCCTGTCGGGTTTCGCCACCTCTGACTTGAGCGTCGATTTTTGTGAT
GCTCGTCAGGGGGGCGGAGCCTATGGAAAAACGCCAGCAACGCGGCCTTTTTACGGTTCCTGGCCTTTTG
CTGGCCTTTTGCTCACATGTTCTTTCCTGCGTTATCCCCTGATTCTGTGGATAACCGTATTACCGCCTTT
GAGTGAGCTGATACCGCTCGCCGCAGCCGAACGACCGAGCGCAGCGAGTCAGTGAGCGAGGAAGCGGAAG
AGCGCCCAATACGCAAACCGCCTCTCCCCGCGCGTTGGCCGATTCATTAATGCAGCTGGCACGACAGGTT
TCCCGACTGGAAAGCGGGCAGTGAGCGCAACGCAATTAATGTGAGTTAGCTCACTCATTAGGCACCCCAG
GCTTTACACTTTATGCTTCCGGCTCGTATGTTGTGTGGAATTGTGAGCGGATAACAATTTCACACAGGAA
ACAGCTATGACCATGATTACGCCAAGCGCGCAATTAACCCTCACTAAAGGGAACAAAAGCTGGAGCTGCA
AGCTTAATGTAGTCTTATGCAATACTCTTGTAGTCTTGCAACATGGTAACGATGAGTTAGCAACATGCCT
TACAAGGAGAGAAAAAGCACCGTGCATGCCGATTGGTGGAAGTAAGGTGGTACGATCGTGCCTTATTAGG
AAGGCAACAGACGGGTCTGACATGGATTGGACGAACCACTGAATTGCCGCATTGCAGAGATATTGTATTT
AAGTGCCTAGCTCGATACATAAACGGGTCTCTCTGGTTAGACCAGATCTGAGCCTGGGAGCTCTCTGGCT
AACTAGGGAACCCACTGCTTAAGCCTCAATAAAGCTTGCCTTGAGTGCTTCAAGTAGTGTGTGCCCGTCT
GTTGTGTGACTCTGGTAACTAGAGATCCCTCAGACCCTTTTAGTCAGTGTGGAAAATCTCTAGCAGTGGC
GCCCGAACAGGGACTTGAAAGCGAAAGGGAAACCAGAGGAGCTCTCTCGACGCAGGACTCGGCTTGCTGA
AGCGCGCACGGCAAGAGGCGAGGGGCGGCGACTGGTGAGTACGCCAAAAATTTTGACTAGCGGAGGCTAG
AAGGAGAGAGATGGGTGCGAGAGCGTCAGTATTAAGCGGGGGAGAATTAGATCGCGATGGGAAAAAATTC
GGTTAAGGCCAGGGGGAAAGAAAAAATATAAATTAAAACATATAGTATGGGCAAGCAGGGAGCTAGAACG
ATTCGCAGTTAATCCTGGCCTGTTAGAAACATCAGAAGGCTGTAGACAAATACTGGGACAGCTACAACCA
TCCCTTCAGACAGGATCAGAAGAACTTAGATCATTATATAATACAGTAGCAACCCTCTATTGTGTGCATC
AAAGGATAGAGATAAAAGACACCAAGGAAGCTTTAGACAAGATAGAGGAAGAGCAAAACAAAAGTAAGAC
CACCGCACAGCAAGCGGCCGCTGATCTTCAGACCTGGAGGAGGAGATATGAGGGACAATTGGAGAAGTGA
ATTATATAAATATAAAGTAGTAAAAATTGAACCATTAGGAGTAGCACCCACCAAGGCAAAGAGAAGAGTG
GTGCAGAGAGAAAAAAGAGCAGTGGGAATAGGAGCTTTGTTCCTTGGGTTCTTGGGAGCAGCAGGAAGCA
CTATGGGCGCAGCGTCAATGACGCTGACGGTACAGGCCAGACAATTATTGTCTGGTATAGTGCAGCAGCA
GAACAATTTGCTGAGGGCTATTGAGGCGCAACAGCATCTGTTGCAACTCACAGTCTGGGGCATCAAGCAG
CTCCAGGCAAGAATCCTGGCTGTGGAAAGATACCTAAAGGATCAACAGCTCCTGGGGATTTGGGGTTGCT
CTGGAAAACTCATTTGCACCACTGCTGTGCCTTGGAATGCTAGTTGGAGTAATAAATCTCTGGAACAGAT
TTGGAATCACACGACCTGGATGGAGTGGGACAGAGAAATTAACAATTACACAAGCTTAATACACTCCTTA
ATTGAAGAATCGCAAAACCAGCAAGAAAAGAATGAACAAGAATTATTGGAATTAGATAAATGGGCAAGTT
TGTGGAATTGGTTTAACATAACAAATTGGCTGTGGTATATAAAATTATTCATAATGATAGTAGGAGGCTT
GGTAGGTTTAAGAATAGTTTTTGCTGTACTTTCTATAGTGAATAGAGTTAGGCAGGGATATTCACCATTA
TCGTTTCAGACCCACCTCCCAACCCCGAGGGGACCCGACAGGCCCGAAGGAATAGAAGAAGAAGGTGGAG
AGAGAGACAGAGACAGATCCATTCGATTAGTGAACGGATCTCGACGGTATCGGTTAACTTTTAAAAGAAA
AGGGGGGATTGGGGGGTACAGTGCAGGGGAAAGAATAGTAGACATAATAGCAACAGACATACAAACTAAA
GAATTACAAAAACAAATTACAAAATTCAAAATTTTATCGATAAGCTTGGGAGTTCCGCGTTACATAACTT
ACGGTAAATGGCCCGCCTGGCTGACCGCCCAACGACCCCCGCCCATTGACGTCAATAATGACGTATGTTC
CCATAGTAACGCCAATAGGGACTTTCCATTGACGTCAATGGGTGGAGTATTTACGGTAAACTGCCCACTT
GGCAGTACATCAAGTGTATCATATGCCAAGTACGCCCCCTATTGACGTCAATGACGGTAAATGGCCCGCC
TGGCATTATGCCCAGTACATGACCTTATGGGACTTTCCTACTTGGCAGTACATCTACGTATTAGTCATCG
CTATTACCATGGTGATGCGGTTTTGGCAGTACATCAATGGGCGTGGATAGCGGTTTGACTCACGGGGATT
TCCAAGTCTCCACCCCATTGACGTCAATGGGAGTTTGTTTTGGCACCAAAATCAACGGGACTTTCCAAAA
TGTCGTAACAACTCCGCCCCATTGACGCAAATGGGCGGTAGGCGTGTACGGTGGGAGGTCTATATAAGCA
GAGCTCGTTTAGTGAACCGTCAGATCGCCTGGAGACGCCATCCACGCTGTTTTGACCTCCATAGAAGACA
CCGACTCTAGTCCAGTGTGGTGGAATTCTGCAGATATCAACAAGTTTGTACAAAAAAGCAGGCTCCGAAT
TCGCCCTTGCCACCATGGACAAAGACTGCGAAATGAAGCGCACCACCCTGGATAGCCCTCTGGGCAAGCT
GGAACTGTCTGGGTGCGAACAGGGCCTGCACCGTATCATCTTCCTGGGCAAAGGAACATCTGCCGCCGAC
GCCGTGGAAGTGCCTGCCCCAGCCGCCGTGCTGGGCGGACCAGAGCCACTGATGCAGGCCACCGCCTGGC
TCAACGCCTACTTTCACCAGCCTGAGGCCATCGAGGAGTTCCCTGTGCCAGCCCTGCACCACCCAGTGTT
CCAGCAGGAGAGCTTTACCCGCCAGGTGCTGTGGAAACTGCTGAAAGTGGTGAAGTTCGGAGAGGTCATC
AGCTACAGCCACCTGGCCGCCCTGGCCGGCAATCCCGCCGCCACCGCCGCCGTGAAAACCGCCCTGAGCG
GAAATCCCGTGCCCATTCTGATCCCCTGCCACCGGGTGGTGCAGGGCGACCTGGACGTGGGGGGCTACGA
GGGCGGGCTCGCCGTGAAAGAGTGGCTGCTGGCCCACGAGGGCCACAGACTGGGCAAGCCTGGGCTGGGT
TCCGGACTCAGATCCATGACAACCTCCCAAAAGCACCGAGACTTCGTGGCAGAGCCCATGGGGGAGAAGC
CAGTGGGGAGCCTGGCTGGGATTGGTGAAGTCCTGGGCAAGAAGCTGGAGGAAAGGGGTTTTGACAAGGC
CTATGTTGTCCTTGGCCAGTTTCTGGTGCTAAAGAAAGATGAAGACCTCTTCCGGGAATGGCTGAAAGAC
ACTTGTGGCGCCAACGCCAAGCAGTCCCGGGACTGCTTCGGATGCCTTCGAGAGTGGTGCGACGCCTTCT
TGTGAAAGGGCGAATTCGACCCAGCTTTCTTGTACAAAGTGGTTGATATCCAGCACAGTGGCGGCCGCTC
GACAATCAACCTCTGGATTACAAAATTTGTGAAAGATTGACTGGTATTCTTAACTATGTTGCTCCTTTTA
CGCTATGTGGATACGCTGCTTTAATGCCTTTGTATCATGCTATTGCTTCCCGTATGGCTTTCATTTTCTC
CTCCTTGTATAAATCCTGGTTGCTGTCTCTTTATGAGGAGTTGTGGCCCGTTGTCAGGCAACGTGGCGTG
GTGTGCACTGTGTTTGCTGACGCAACCCCCACTGGTTGGGGCATTGCCACCACCTGTCAGCTCCTTTCCG
GGACTTTCGCTTTCCCCCTCCCTATTGCCACGGCGGAACTCATCGCCGCCTGCCTTGCCCGCTGCTGGAC
AGGGGCTCGGCTGTTGGGCACTGACAATTCCGTGGTGTTGTCGGGGAAGCTGACGTCCTTTCCATGGCTG
CTCGCCTGTGTTGCCACCTGGATTCTGCGCGGGACGTCCTTCTGCTACGTCCCTTCGGCCCTCAATCCAG
CGGACCTTCCTTCCCGCGGCCTGCTGCCGGCTCTGCGGCCTCTTCCGCGTCTTCGCCTTCGCCCTCAGAC
GAGTCGGATCTCCCTTTGGGCCGCCTCCCCGCCTGGAATTCTGCAGATATCCGGACTAGTGATCTAATTC
TACCGGGTAGGGGAGGCGCTTTTCCCAAGGCAGTCTGGAGCATGCGCTTTAGCAGCCCCGCTGGGCACTT
GGCGCTACACAAGTGGCCTCTGGCCTCGCACACATTCCACATCCACCGGTAGGCGCCAACCGGCTCCGTT
CTTTGGTGGCCCCTTCGCGCCACCTTCTACTCCTCCCCTAGTCAGGAAGTTCCCCCCCGCCCCGCAGCTC
GCGTCGTGCAGGACGTGACAAATGGAAGTAGCACGTCTCACTAGTCTCGTGCAGATGGACAGCACCGCTG
AGCAATGGAAGCGGGTAGGCCTTTGGGGCAGCGGCCAATAGCAGCTTTGCTCCTTCGCTTTCTGGGCTCA
GAGGCTGGGAAGGGGTGGGTCCGGGGGCGGGCTCAGGGGCGGGCTCAGGGGCGGGGCGGGCGCCCGAAGG
TCCTCCGGAGGCCCGGCATTCTGCACGCTTCAAAAGCGCACGTCTGCCGCGCTGTTCTCCTCTTCCTCAT
CTCCGGGCCTTTCGACCTGCAGCCAATATGGGATCGGCCATTGAACAAGATGGATTGCACGCAGGTTCTC
CGGCCGCTTGGGTGGAGAGGCTATTCGGCTATGACTGGGCACAACAGACAATCGGCTGCTCTGATGCCGC
CGTGTTCCGGCTGTCAGCGCAGGGGCGCCCGGTTCTTTTTGTCAAGACCGACCTGTCCGGTGCCCTGAAT
GAACTGCAGGACGAGGCAGCGCGGCTATCGTGGCTGGCCACGACGGGCGTTCCTTGCGCAGCTGTGCTCG
ACGTTGTCACTGAAGCGGGAAGGGACTGGCTGCTATTGGGCGAAGTGCCGGGGCAGGATCTCCTGTCATC
TCACCTTGCTCCTGCCGAGAAAGTATCCATCATGGCTGATGCAATGCGGCGGCTGCATACGCTTGATCCG
GCTACCTGCCCATTCGACCACCAAGCGAAACATCGCATCGAGCGAGCACGTACTCGGATGGAAGCCGGTC
TTGTCGATCAGGATGATCTGGACGAAGAGCATCAGGGGCTCGCGCCAGCCGAACTGTTCGCCAGGCTCAA
GGCGCGCATGCCCGACGGCGAGGATCTCGTCGTGACCCATGGCGATGCCTGCTTGCCGAATATCATGGTG
GAAAATGGCCGCTTTTCTGGATTCATCGACTGTGGCCGGCTGGGTGTGGCGGACCGCTATCAGGACATAG
CGTTGGCTACCCGTGATATTGCTGAAGAGCTTGGCGGCGAATGGGCTGACCGCTTCCTCGTGCTTTACGG
TATCGCCGCTCCCGATTCGCAGCGCATCGCCTTCTATCGCCTTCTTGACGAGTTCTTCTGAGGGGATCCG
TCGAGGGCCCGGTACCTTTAAGACCAATGACTTACAAGGCAGCTGTAGATCTTAGCCACTTTTTAAAAGA
AAAGGGGGGACTGGAAGGGCTAGCTCACTCCCAACGAAGACAAGATCTGCTTTTTGCTTGTACTGGGTCT
CTCTGGTTAGACCAGATCTGAGCCTGGGAGCTCTCTGGCTAACTAGGGAACCCACTGCTTAAGCCTCAAT
AAAGCTTGCCTTGAGTGCTTCAAGTAGTGTGTGCCCGTCTGTTGTGTGACTCTGGTAACTAGAGATCCCT
CAGACCCTTTTAGTCAGTGTGGAAAATCTCTAGCAGTAGTAGTTCATGTCATCTTATTATTCAGTATTTA
TAACTTGCAAAGAAATGAATATCAGAGAGTGAGAGGAACTTGTTTATTGCAGCTTATAATGGTTACAAAT
AAAGCAATAGCATCACAAATTTCACAAATAAAGCATTTTTTTCACTGCATTCTAGTTGTGGTTTGTCCAA
ACTCATCAATGTATCTTATCATGTCTGGCTCTAGCTATCCCGCCCCTAACTCCGCCCATCCCGCCCCTAA
CTCCGCCCAGTTCCGCCCATTCTCCGCCCCATGGCTGACTAATTTTTTTTATTTATGCAGAGGCCGAGGC
CGCCTCGGCCTCTGAGCTATTCCAGAAGTAGTGAGGAGGCTTTTTTGGAGGCCTAGGGACGTACCCAATT
CGCCCTATAGTGAGTCGTATTACGCGCGCTCACTGGCCGTCGTTTTACAACGTCGTGACTGGGAAAACCC
TGGCGTTACCCAACTTAATCGCCTTGCAGCACATCCCCCTTTCGCCAGCTGGCGTAATAGCGAAGAGGCC
CGCACCGATCGCCCTTCCCAACAGTTGCGCAGCCTGAATGGCGAATGGG
[124 nt withheld, positions 7400-7523]
C
[91 nt withheld, positions 7525-7615]
A
[49 nt withheld, positions 7617-7665]
CCTTTGACGTTGGAGTCCACGTTCTTT
[37 nt withheld, positions 7693-7729]
ACCCTATCTCGGTCTATTCTTTTGATTTATAAGGGATTTTGCCGATTTCGGCCTATTGGTTAAAAAATGA
GCTGATTTAACAAAAATTTAACGCGAATTTTAACAAAATATTAACGCTTACAATTTAGGTGGCACTTTTC
GGGGAAATGTGCGCGGAACCCCTATTTGTTTATTTTTCTAAATACATTCAAATATGTATCCGCTCATGAG
ACAATAACCCTGATAAATGCTTCAATAATATTGAAAAAGGAAGAGTATGAGTATTCAACATTTCCGTGTC
GCCCTTATTCCCTTTTTTGCGGCATTTTGCCTTCCTGTTTTTGCTCACCCAGAAACGCTGGTGAAAGTAA
AAGATGCTGAAGATCAGTTGGGTGCACGAGTGGGTTACATCGAACTGGATCTCAACAGCGGTAAGATCCT
TGAGAGTTTTCGCCCCGAAGAACGTTTTCCAATGATGAGCACTTTTAAAGTTCTGCTATGTGGCGCGGTA
TTATCCCGTATTGACGCCGGGCAAGAGCAACTCGGTCGCCGCATACACTATTCTCAGAATGACTTGGTTG
AGTACTCACCAGTCACAGAAAAGCATCTTACGGATGGCATGACAGTAAGAGAATTATGCAGTGCTGCCAT
AACCATGAGTGATAACACTGCGGCCAACTTACTTCTGACAACGATCGGAGGACCGAAGGAGCTAACCGCT
TTTTTGCACAACATGGGGGATCATGTAACTCGCCTTGATCGTTGGGAACCGGAGCTGAATGAAGCCATAC
CAAACGACGAGCGTGACACCACGATGCCTGTAGCAATGGCAACAACGTTGCGCAAACTATTAACTGGCGA
ACTACTTACTCTAGCTTCCCGGCAACAATTAATAGACTGGATGGAGGCGGATAAAGTTGCAGGACCACTT
CTGCGCTCGGCCCTTCCGGCTGGCTGGTTTATTGCTGATAAATCTGGAGCCGGTGAGCGTGGGTCTCGCG
GTATCATTGCAGCACTGGGGCCAGATGGTAAGCCCTCCCGTATCGTAGTTATCTACACGACGGGGAGTCA
GGCAACTATGGATGAACGAAATAGACAGATCGCTGAGATAGGTGCCTCACTGATTAAGCATTGGTAACTG
TCAGACCAAGTTTACTCATATATACTTTAGATTGATTTAAAACTTCATTTTTAATTTAAAAGGATCTAGG
TGAAGATCCTTTTTGATAATCTCATGACCAAAATCCCTTAACGTGAGTTTTCGTTCCACTGAGCGTCAGA
CCCCGTAGAAAAGATCAAAGGATCTTC
Features (pLannotate 1.2.2; 31 found; start..end, strand, type, name):
      1..589     +  rep_origin     ori: high-copy-number ColE1/pMB1/pBR322/pUC origin of replication
    772..864     +  CDS            lacI (fragment): lac repressor; lacI; The lac repressor binds to the lac operator to inhibit transcription in E. coli. This inhibition can be relieved by adding lactose or isopropyl-β-D-thiogalactopyranoside (IPTG).
    877..898     +  protein_bind   CAP binding site: CAP binding activates transcription in the presence of cAMP. E. coli catabolite activator protein
    913..943     +  promoter       lac promoter: promoter for the E. coli lac operon
    951..967     +  protein_bind   lac operator: The lac repressor binds to the lac operator to inhibit transcription in E. coli. This inhibition can be relieved by adding lactose or isopropyl-β-D-thiogalactopyranoside (IPTG). lac repressor encoded by lacI
   1012..1030    +  promoter       T3 promoter: promoter for bacteriophage T3 RNA polymerase
   1058..1284    +  promoter       RSV promoter: Rous sarcoma virus enhancer/promoter
   1285..1465    +  LTR            5' LTR (truncated): truncated 5' long terminal repeat (LTR) from HIV-1
   1512..1637    +  misc_feature   HIV-1 Ψ: packaging signal of human immunodeficiency virus type 1
   1621..1984    +  CDS            HIV-1 gag (fragment): gag protein from human immunodeficiency virus 1; gag
   2130..2363    +  misc_feature   RRE: The Rev response element (RRE) of HIV-1 allows for Rev-dependent mRNA export from the nucleus to the cytoplasm.
   2740..2840    +  CDS            Rev (fragment): human immunodeficiency virus 1 (HIV-1) Rev protein; rev; enhances nuclear export of unspliced and incompletely spliced viral mRNAs
   2859..2975    +  misc_feature   cPPT/CTS: central polypurine tract and central termination sequence of HIV-1
   2998..3301    +  enhancer       CMV enhancer: human cytomegalovirus immediate early enhancer
   3302..3505    +  promoter       CMV promoter: human cytomegalovirus (CMV) immediate early promoter
   3610..3634    +  protein_bind   attB1: mutant version of attB; recombination site for the Gateway® BP reaction BP Clonase™
   3655..4200    +  CDS            SNAP-tag®: human O6-alkylguanine-DNA-alkyltransferase variant that forms covalent bonds with benzylguanine derivatives fast-reacting variant, optimized for mammalian expression
   4216..4482    +  CDS            BANF1: BAF_HUMAN - Also known as BAF, BCRG1. Experimental evidence at protein level: Swiss-Prot protein existence level 1. (Microbial infection) In case of poxvirus infection, has an antiviral activity by blocking viral DNA replication. From Homo sapiens (Human).
   4499..4523    -  protein_bind   attB2: mutant version of attB; recombination site for the Gateway® BP reaction BP Clonase™
   4554..5142    +  misc_feature   WPRE: woodchuck hepatitis virus posttranscriptional regulatory element
   5185..5684    +  promoter       PGK promoter: mouse phosphoglycerate kinase 1 promoter
   5698..6501    +  CDS            NeoR/KanR: aminoglycoside phosphotransferase from Tn5; aph(3')-II (or nptII); confers resistance to neomycin, kanamycin, and G418 (Geneticin®)
   6522..6659    +  CDS            nef (fragment): NEF_HV1LA - Experimental evidence at protein level: Swiss-Prot protein existence level 1. Extracellular Nef protein targets CD4(+) T-lymphocytes for apoptosis by interacting with CXCR4 surface receptors. From Human immunodeficiency virus type 1 group M subtype B (isolate Lai) (HIV-1).
   6645..6825    +  LTR            5' LTR (truncated): truncated 5' long terminal repeat (LTR) from HIV-1
   6897..7018    +  polyA_signal   SV40 poly(A) signal: SV40 polyadenylation signal
   7058..7193    +  rep_origin     SV40 ori: SV40 origin of replication
   7214..7232    -  promoter       T7 promoter: promoter for bacteriophage T7 RNA polymerase
   7240..7395    +  CDS            lacZα (fragment): LacZα fragment of β-galactosidase; lacZ fragment
   7400..7828    +  rep_origin     f1 ori (sequence partly withheld): f1 bacteriophage origin of replication; arrow indicates direction of (+) strand synthesis
   7881..7985    +  promoter       AmpR promoter: bla
   7986..8846    +  CDS            AmpR: β-lactamase; bla; confers resistance to ampicillin, carbenicillin, and related antibiotics
