[The description below was written by a language model from this plasmid's Addgene catalogue record and pLannotate feature annotations shown in this document.]
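Description:
SNAP-BAF is a 9,016 bp lentiviral transfer plasmid for mammalian expression of human barrier-to-autointegration factor (BAF, gene BANF1) fused at its N terminus to the SNAP-tag. It was built in the pLenti-CMV-Neo-DEST Gateway destination backbone. The attB1 and attB2 sites flanking the fusion are the scars left by recombinational cloning of the insert. In bacteria the plasmid replicates from a high-copy ColE1/pUC-type origin and is selected with ampicillin through the β-lactamase gene. An f1 origin, an SV40 origin and remnants of lac and phage promoter elements are also carried in the backbone.

The viral portion follows a third-generation layout. An RSV promoter replaces the U3 region to drive a truncated HIV-1 5' LTR, and this is followed by the Ψ packaging signal, a gag fragment, the Rev response element for Rev-dependent export of the genomic RNA, and the cPPT/CTS. The 3' end is annotated as a second truncated LTR, followed by an SV40 polyadenylation signal.

Between these elements, the CMV immediate early enhancer and promoter drive the SNAP-BAF open reading frame, with a WPRE downstream to enhance transcript expression. A separate mouse PGK promoter drives the neomycin phosphotransferase gene, so transduced or transfected cells can be selected with G418.

The SNAP-tag is an engineered alkylguanine-DNA alkyltransferase that reacts covalently with benzylguanine derivatives, which lets BAF be labelled with cell-permeable fluorescent substrates of a chosen colour. The record gives the purpose only as mammalian expression of SNAP-BAF. Such a construct suits the generation of stable cell lines for imaging this DNA-binding, nuclear envelope-associated protein, and the associated publication concerns genome complexity arising from cell division errors.
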