Addgene plasmid #227443: SNAP-BAF
Purpose: Mammalian expression of SNAP-BAF
Depositing lab: David Pellman. Depositing organization: Dana-Farber Cancer Institute. Publication: Mechanisms generating cancer genome complexity from a single cell division error. Umbreit NT, Zhang CZ, Lynch LD, Blaine LJ, Cheng AM, Tourdot R, Sun L, Almubarak HF, Judge K, Mitchell TJ, Spektor A, Pellman D. Science. 2020 Apr 17;368(6488):eaba0712. doi: 10.1126/science.aba0712. PubMed 32299917.
Backbone
  Vector backbone: pLenti-CMV-Neo-DEST Addgene 17392
  Total vector size (bp): 9016
  Vector type: Mammalian Expression, Lentiviral
  Selectable markers: Neomycin (select with G418)
Growth in bacteria
  Bacterial resistance: Ampicillin, 100 μg/mL
  Growth temperature: 37°C
  Growth strain: NEB Stable
  Copy number: Unknown
Gene/Insert
  Gene/Insert name: Barrier-to-autointegration factor (alt name: BAF)
  Species: H. sapiens (human)
  Entrez Gene: BANF1 (a.k.a. BAF, BCRP1, D14S1460, NGPS)
  Tag / fusion protein: SNAP (N terminal on insert)
Terms and licenses: Academic/Nonprofit Terms; Industry Terms: Not Available to Industry
How to cite: SNAP-BAF was a gift from David Pellman (Addgene plasmid # 227443 ; http://n2t.net/addgene:227443 ; RRID:Addgene_227443)
